>Addgene plasmid #228595 | pR-EBFP2 | addgene full sequence | sequence record 454231 | Addgene NGS Result
CGAAATCTCGTGATGGCAGGTTGGGCGTCGCTTGGTCGGTCATTTCGAACCCCAGAGTCCCGCTCAGAAG
AACTCGTCAAGAAGGCGATAGAAGGCGATGCGCTGCGAATCGGGAGCGGCGATACCGTAAAGCACGAGGA
AGCGGTCAGCCCATTCGCCGCCAAGCTCTTCAGCAATATCACGGGTAGCCAACGCTATGTCCTGATAGCG
GTCCGCCACACCCAGCCGGCCACAGTCGATGAATCCAGAAAAGCGGCCATTTTCCACCATGATATTCGGC
AAGCAGGCATCGCCATGGGTCACGACGAGATCCTCGCCGTCGGGCATGCTCGCCTTGAGCCTGGCGAACA
GTTCGGCTGGCGCGAGCCCCTGATGCTCTTCGTCCAGATCATCCTGATCGACAAGACCGGCTTCCATCCG
AGTACGTGCTCGCTCGATGCGATGTTTCGCTTGGTGGTCGAATGGGCAGGTAGCCGGATCAAGCGTATGC
AGCCGCCGCATTGCATCAGCCATGATGGATACTTTCTCGGCAGGAGCAAGGTGAGATGACAGGAGATCCT
GCCCCGGCACTTCGCCCAATAGCAGCCAGTCCCTTCCCGCTTCAGTGACAACGTCGAGCACAGCTGCGCA
AGGAACGCCCGTCGTGGCCAGCCACGATAGCCGCGCTGCCTCGTCTTGCAGTTCATTCAGGGCACCGGAC
AGGTCGGTCTTGACAAAAAGAACCGGGCGCCCCTGCGCTGACAGCCGGAACACGGCGGCATCAGAGCAGC
CGATTGTCTGTTGTGCCCAGTCATAGCCGAATAGCCTCTCCACCCAAGCGGCCGGAGAACCTGCGTGCAA
TCCATCTTGTTCAATCATGCGAAACGATCCTCATCCTGTCTCTTGATCGATCTTTGCAAAAGCCTAGGCC
TCCAAAAAAGCCTCCTCACTACTTCTGGAATAGCTCAGAGGCCGAGGCGGCCTCGGCCTCTGCATAAATA
AAAAAAATTAGTCAGCCATGGGGCGGAGAATGGGCGGAACTGGGCGGAGTTAGGGGCGGGATGGGCGGAG
TTAGGGGCGGGACTATGGTTGCTGACTAATTGAGATGCATGCTTTGCATACTTCTGCCTGCTGGGGAGCC
TGGGGACTTTCCACACCCTAACTGACACACATTCCACAGCTGGTTCTTTCCGCCTCAGGACTCTTCCTTT
AAGTACTG
[124 nt withheld, positions 1199-1322]
C
[91 nt withheld, positions 1324-1414]
A
[49 nt withheld, positions 1416-1464]
CCTTTGACGTTGGAGTCCACGTTCTTT
[37 nt withheld, positions 1492-1528]
ACCCTATCTCGGTCTATTCTTTTGATTTATAAGGGATTTTGCCGATTTCGGCCTATTGGTTAAAAAATGA
GCTGATTTAACAAAAATTTAACGCGAATTTTAACAAAATATTAACGCTTACAATTTACGCCTTAAGATAC
ATTGATGAGTTTGGACAAACCACAACTAGAATGCAGTGAAAAAAATGCTTTATTTGTGAAATTTGTGATG
CTATTGCTTTATTTGTAACCATTATAAGCTGCAATAAACAAGTTAACAACAACAATTGCATTCATTTTAT
GTTTCAGAATTCATTATCTAGAATTCGTCTTCAATTATGAAGACATGGAGCCCTTGTACAGCTCGTCCAT
GCCGAGAGTGATCCCGGCGGCGGTGCGGAACTCCAGCAGGACCATGTGATCGCGCTTCTCGTTGGGGTCT
TTGCTCAGCACGGACTGGGTGCTCAGGTAGTGGCTGTCGGGCAGCAGCACGGGGCCGTCGCCGATGGGGG
TGTTCTGCTGGTAGTGGTCGGCGAGCTGCACGCTGCCGTCCTCCACGTTGTGGCGGATCTTGAAGTTCAC
CTTGATGCCGTTCTTCTGCTTGACGGCCATGATATAGATGTTGTGGCTGTTGAAGTTGTACTCCAGCTTG
TGCCCCAGGATGTTGCCGTCCTCCTTGAAGTCGACGCCCTTCAGCTCGATGCGGTTCACTAGGGTGTCGC
CCTCGAACTTCACCTCGGCGCGGGTCTTGTAGGTGCCGTCGTCCTTGAAGAAGATGGTGCGCTCCTGGAC
GTAGCCTTCGGGCATGGCGGACTTGAAGAAGTCGTGCTGCTTCATGTGGTCGGGGTAGCGGGCGAAGCAC
TGCACGCCGTGGCTCAGGGTGGTCACGAGGGTGGGCCAGGGCACGGGCAGCTTGCCGGTGGTGCAGATGA
ACTTCAGGGTCAGCTTGCCGTTGGTGGCATCGCCCTCGCCCTCGCCCCTCACGCTGAACTTGTGGCCGTT
TACGTCGCCGTCCAGCTCGACCAGGATGGGCACCACCCCGGTGAACAGCTCCTCGCCCTTGCTCACCATG
GTGGCGGCGGATCCATTTCGATAAGCCAGTAAGCACGAGGCTGATCAGCGGTAGCTCTGCTTATATAGAC
CTCCCACCGTACACGCCTACCGCCCATTTGCGTCAATGGGGCGGAGTTGTTACGACATTTTGGAAAGTCC
CGTTGATTTTGGTGCCAAAACAAACTCCCATTGACGTCAATGGGGTGGAGACTTGGAAATCCCCGTGAGT
CAAACCGCTATCCACGCCCATTGATGTACTGCCAAAACCGCATCACCATGGTAATAGCGATGACTAATAC
GTAGATGTACTGCCAAGTAGGAAAGTCCCATAAGGTCATGTACTGGGCATAATGCCAGGCGGGCCATTTA
CCGTCATTGACGTCAATAGGGGGCGTACTTGGCATATGATACACTTGATGTACTGCCAAGTGGGCAGTTT
ACCGTAAATACTCCACCCATTGACGTCAATGGAAAGTCCCTATTGGCGTTACTATGGGAACATACGTCAT
TATTGACGTCAATGGGCGGGGGTCGTTGGGCGGTCAGCCAGGCGGGCCATTTACCGTAAGTTATGTAACG
GCTAGCCGGAACTCCATATATGGGCTATGAACTAATGACCCCGTAATTGATTACTATTAATAACTAATGC
ATGGCGGTAATACGGTTATCCACAGAATCAGGGGATAACGCAGGAAAGAACATGTGAGCAAAAGGCCAGC
AAAAGGCCAGGAACCGTAAAAAGGCCGCGTTGCTGGCGTTTTTCCATAGGCTCCGCCCCCCTGACGAGCA
TCACAAAAATCGACGCTCAAGTCAGAGGTGGCGAAACCCGACAGGACTATAAAGATACCAGGCGTTTCCC
CCTGGAAGCTCCCTCGTGCGCTCTCCTGTTCCGACCCTGCCGCTTACCGGATACCTGTCCGCCTTTCTCC
CTTCGGGAAGCGTGGCGCTTTCTCATAGCTCACGCTGTAGGTATCTCAGTTCGGTGTAGGTCGTTCGCTC
CAAGCTGGGCTGTGTGCACGAACCCCCCGTTCAGCCCGACCGCTGCGCCTTATCCGGTAACTATCGTCTT
GAGTCCAACCCGGTAAGACACGACTTATCGCCACTGGCAGCAGCCACTGGTAACAGGATTAGCAGAGCGA
GGTATGTAGGCGGTGCTACAGAGTTCTTGAAGTGGTGGCCTAACTACGGCTACACTAGAAGAACAGTATT
TGGTATCTGCGCTCTGCTGAAGCCAGTTACCTTCGGAAAAAGAGTTGGTAGCTCTTGATCCGGCAAACAA
ACCACCGCTGGTAGCGGTGGTTTTTTTGTTTGCAAGCAGCAGATTACGCGCAGAAAAAAAGGATCTCAAG
AAGATCCTTTGATCTTTTCTACGGGGTCTGACGCTCAGTGGAACGAACCGCGTTTATGAACAAACGACCC
AACACCGTGCGTTTTATTCTGTCTTTTTATTGCCGTCATAGCGCGGGTTCCTTCCGGTATTGTCTCCTTC
CGTGTTTCAGTTAGCCTCCCCCTAGGGTGGGCGAAGAACTCCAGCATGAGATCCCCGCGCTGGAGGATCA
TCCAGCCGGCGTCCCGGAAAACGATTCCGAAGCCCAACCTTTCATAGAAGGCGGCGGTGGAAT
Features (pLannotate 1.2.2; 10 found; start..end, strand, type, name):
     64..858     -  CDS            NeoR/KanR: aminoglycoside phosphotransferase from Tn5; aph(3')-II (or nptII); confers resistance to neomycin, kanamycin, and G418 (Geneticin®)
    901..1111    -  promoter       SV40 promoter: SV40 early promoter
   1199..1627    +  rep_origin     f1 ori (sequence partly withheld): f1 bacteriophage origin of replication; arrow indicates direction of (+) strand synthesis
   1661..1782    -  polyA_signal   SV40 poly(A) signal: SV40 polyadenylation signal
   1861..2577    -  CDS            EBFP2: EBFP2 is a basic (constitutively fluorescent) blue fluorescent protein published in 2007, derived from Aequorea victoria. It is reported to be a rapidly-maturing monomer with moderate acid sensitivity.
   2631..2834    -  promoter       CMV promoter: human cytomegalovirus (CMV) immediate early promoter
   2835..3138    -  enhancer       CMV enhancer: human cytomegalovirus immediate early enhancer
   3319..3907    -  rep_origin     ori: high-copy-number ColE1/pMB1/pBR322/pUC origin of replication
   3966..4013    -  polyA_signal   HSV TK poly(A) signal: herpes simplex virus thymidine kinase polyadenylation signal (Cole and Stacy, 1985)
   4072..43      -  CDS            ble (fragment) (across the origin): BLE_KLEPN - Experimental evidence at protein level: Swiss-Prot protein existence level 1. Binding protein with a strong affinity to the bleomycin family of antibiotics. Binds to CL990; an antimitotic-antibiotic compound. From Klebsiella pneumoniae.
