[The description below was written by a language model from this plasmid's Addgene catalogue record and pLannotate feature annotations shown in this document.]
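Description:
pR-EBFP2 is a 4.2 kb mammalian expression plasmid built on the pReceiver backbone, a lab-made vector whose layout resembles the classic EGFP-N/C-type reporter plasmids. It is propagated in E. coli from a high-copy ColE1/pUC-type origin under kanamycin selection. Resistance comes from the Tn5 aminoglycoside phosphotransferase (NeoR/KanR). An SV40 early promoter sits upstream of this gene and an HSV thymidine kinase polyadenylation signal follows it, so the same marker could in principle confer G418 resistance in mammalian cells, although the record does not mention such use. A short fragment annotated as a bleomycin-resistance gene lies between the marker and the TK poly(A). It is only a fragment, most likely a remnant of Tn5-derived sequence rather than a functional marker. An f1 bacteriophage origin is also present, a standard element that allows single-stranded DNA production.

The payload is a 717 bp synthetic coding sequence for EBFP2, a rapidly maturing, monomeric blue fluorescent protein derived from Aequorea victoria GFP. It was inserted by Golden Gate cloning. Expression is driven by the human cytomegalovirus immediate-early enhancer and promoter and terminated by an SV40 polyadenylation signal, giving strong constitutive expression in transfected mammalian cells. No tags, fusion partners or additional reporters are annotated.

The stated purpose is mammalian expression of EBFP2 for constructing MuSIC barcodes, which are genetically encoded combinations of fluorescent proteins that can be distinguished in single cells by spectral flow cytometry. The record does not spell out the plasmid's exact role in barcode assembly, but a single-fluorophore construct of this kind would also be suited to serve as a spectral reference.
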