Addgene plasmid #228595: pR-EBFP2
Purpose: Mammalian expression of EBFP2, for MuSIC barcode construction
Depositing lab: Marc Birtwistle. Depositing organization: Clemson University. Publication: Genetically Encoded Fluorescence Barcodes Allow for Single-Cell Analysis via Spectral Flow Cytometry. Lu X, Pritko DJ, Abravanel ME, Huggins JR, Ogunleye O, Biswas T, Ashy KC, Woods SK, Livingston MWT, Blenner MA, Birtwistle MR. ACS Synth Biol. 2025 May 16;14(5):1533-1548. doi: 10.1021/acssynbio.4c00807. Epub 2025 May 6. PubMed 40326708.
Backbone
  Vector backbone: pReceiver
  Backbone manufacturer: Birtwistle lab
  Vector type: Mammalian Expression
Growth in bacteria
  Bacterial resistance: Kanamycin, 50 μg/mL
  Growth temperature: 37°C
  Growth strain: DH5alpha
  Copy number: High Copy
Gene/Insert
  Gene/Insert name: EBFP2
  Species: Synthetic
  Insert size (bp): 717
  Promoter: CMV
  Cloning method: Golden Gate
Terms and licenses: Academic/Nonprofit Terms; Industry Terms: Not Available to Industry
Depositor comments: Please visit https://doi.org/10.1101/2024.10.23.619855 for bioRxiv preprint.
How to cite: pR-EBFP2 was a gift from Marc Birtwistle (Addgene plasmid # 228595 ; http://n2t.net/addgene:228595 ; RRID:Addgene_228595)
